>Addgene plasmid #50470 | pAAV-GFAP-HA-hM3D(Gq)-IRES-mCitrine | depositor full sequence | sequence record 75489 | pAAV-GFAP-HA-hM3D(Gq)-IRES-mCitrine sequence 7888 bps
CCTGCAGGCAGCTGCGCGCTCGCTCGCTCACTGAGGCCGCCCGGGCAAAGCCCGGGCGTCGGGCGACCTT
TGGTCGCCCGGCCTCAGTGAGCGAGCGAGCGCGCAGAGAGGGAGTGGCCAACTCCATCACTAGGGGTTCC
TGCGGCCGCACGCGTGTGTCTAGAGATCTAACATATCCTGGTGTGGAGTAGGGGACGCTGCTCTGACAGA
GGCTCGGGGGCCTGAGCTGGCTCTGTGAGCTGGGGAGGAGGCAGACAGCCAGGCCTTGTCTGCAAGCAGA
CCTGGCAGCATTGGGCTGGCCGCCCCCCAGGGCCTCCTCTTCATGCCCAGTGAATGACTCACCTTGGCAC
AGACACAATGTTCGGGGTGGGCACAGTGCCTGCTTCCCGCCGCACCCCAGCCCCCCTCAAATGCCTTCCG
AGAAGCCCATTGAGCAGGGGGCTTGCATTGCACCCCAGCCTGACAGCCTGGCATCTTGGGATAAAAGCAG
CACAGCCCCCTAGGGGCTGCCCTTGCTGTGTGGCGCCACCGGCGGTGGAGAACAAGGCTCTATTCAGCCT
GTGCCCAGGAAAGGGGATCAGGGGATGCCCAGGCATGGACAGTGGGTGGCAGGGGGGGAGAGGAGGGCTG
TCTGCTTCCCAGAAGTCCAAGGACACAAATGGGTGAGGGGAGAGCTCTCCCCATAGCTGGGCTGCGGCCC
AACCCCACCCCCTCAGGCTATGCCAGGGGGTGTTGCCAGGGGCACCCGGGCATCGCCAGTCTAGCCCACT
CCTTCATAAAGCCCTCGCATCCCAGGAGCGAGCAGAGCCAGAGCAGGTTGGAGAGGAGACGCATCACCTC
CGCTGCTCGCGGGGTCTAGAGTCGACGCCACCATGTACCCATACGATGTTCCAGATTACGCTACCTTGCA
CAATAACAGTACAACCTCGCCTTTGTTTCCAAACATCAGCTCCTCCTGGATACACAGCCCCTCCGATGCA
GGGCTGCCCCCGGGAACCGTCACTCATTTCGGCAGCTACAATGTTTCTCGAGCAGCTGGCAATTTCTCCT
CTCCAGACGGTACCACCGATGACCCTCTGGGAGGTCATACCGTCTGGCAAGTGGTCTTCATCGCTTTCTT
AACGGGCATCCTGGCCTTGGTGACCATCATCGGCAACATCCTGGTAATTGTGTCATTTAAGGTCAACAAG
CAGCTGAAGACGGTCAACAACTACTTCCTCTTAAGCCTGGCCTGTGCCGATCTGATTATCGGGGTCATTT
CAATGAATCTGTTTACGACCTACATCATCATGAATCGATGGGCCTTAGGGAACTTGGCCTGTGACCTCTG
GCTTGCCATTGACTGCGTAGCCAGCAATGCCTCTGTTATGAATCTTCTGGTCATCAGCTTTGACAGATAC
TTTTCCATCACGAGGCCGCTCACGTACCGAGCCAAACGAACAACAAAGAGAGCCGGTGTGATGATCGGTC
TGGCTTGGGTCATCTCCTTTGTCCTTTGGGCTCCTGCCATCTTGTTCTGGCAATACTTTGTTGGAAAGAG
AACTGTGCCTCCGGGAGAGTGCTTCATTCAGTTCCTCAGTGAGCCCACCATTACTTTTGGCACAGCCATC
GCTGGTTTTTATATGCCTGTCACCATTATGACTATTTTATACTGGAGGATCTATAAGGAAACTGAAAAGC
GTACCAAAGAGCTTGCTGGCCTGCAAGCCTCTGGGACAGAGGCAGAGACAGAAAACTTTGTCCACCCCAC
GGGCAGTTCTCGAAGCTGCAGCAGTTACGAACTTCAACAGCAAAGCATGAAACGCTCCAACAGGAGGAAG
TATGGCCGCTGCCACTTCTGGTTCACAACCAAGAGCTGGAAACCCAGCTCCGAGCAGATGGACCAAGACC
ACAGCAGCAGTGACAGTTGGAACAACAATGATGCTGCTGCCTCCCTGGAGAACTCCGCCTCCTCCGACGA
GGAGGACATTGGCTCCGAGACGAGAGCCATCTACTCCATCGTGCTCAAGCTTCCGGGTCACAGCACCATC
CTCAACTCCACCAAGTTACCCTCATCGGACAACCTGCAGGTGCCTGAGGAGGAGCTGGGGATGGTGGACT
TGGAGAGGAAAGCCGACAAGCTGCAGGCCCAGAAGAGCGTGGACGATGGAGGCAGTTTTCCAAAAAGCTT
CTCCAAGCTTCCCATCCAGCTAGAGTCAGCCGTGGACACAGCTAAGACTTCTGACGTCAACTCCTCAGTG
GGTAAGAGCACGGCCACTCTACCTCTGTCCTTCAAGGAAGCCACTCTGGCCAAGAGGTTTGCTCTGAAGA
CCAGAAGTCAGATCACTAAGCGGAAAAGGATGTCCCTGGTCAAGGAGAAGAAAGCGGCCCAGACCCTCAG
TGCGATCTTGCTTGCCTTCATCATCACTTGGACCCCATACAACATCATGGTTCTGGTGAACACCTTTTGT
GACAGCTGCATACCCAAAACCTTTTGGAATCTGGGCTACTGGCTGTGCTACATCAACAGCACCGTGAACC
CCGTGTGCTATGCTCTGTGCAACAAAACATTCAGAACCACTTTCAAGATGCTGCTGCTGTGCCAGTGTGA
CAAAAAAAAGAGGCGCAAGCAGCAGTACCAGCAGAGACAGTCGGTCATTTTTCACAAGCGCGCACCCGAG
CAGGCCTTGTAGGCGGCCGCGATATCGCCCCTCTCCCTCCCCCCCCCCTAACGTTACTGGCCGAAGCCGC
TTGGAATAAGGCCGGTGTGCGTTTGTCTATATGTTATTTTCCACCATATTGCCGTCTTTTGGCAATGTGA
GGGCCCGGAAACCTGGCCCTGTCTTCTTGACGAGCATTCCTAGGGGTCTTTCCCCTCTCGCCAAAGGAAT
GCAAGGTCTGTTGAATGTCGTGAAGGAAGCAGTTCCTCTGGAAGCTTCTTGAAGACAAACAACGTCTGTA
GCGACCCTTTGCAGGCAGCGGAACCCCCCACCTGGCGACAGGTGCCTCTGCGGCCAAAAGCCACGTGTAT
AAGATACACCTGCAAAGGCGGCACAACCCCAGTGCCACGTTGTGAGTTGGATAGTTGTGGAAAGAGTCAA
ATGGCTCTCCTCAAGCGTATTCAACAAGGGGCTGAAGGATGCCCAGAAGGTACCCCATTGTATGGGATCT
GATCTGGGGCCTCGGTGCACATGCTTTACATGTGTTTAGTCGAGGTTAAAAAAACGTCTAGGCCCCCCGA
ACCACGGGGACGTGGTTTTCCTTTGAAAAACACGATGATAAGCCACCATGGTGAGCAAGGGCGAGGAGCT
GTTCACCGGGGTGGTGCCCATCCTGGTCGAGCTGGACGGCGACGTAAACGGCCACAAGTTCAGCGTGTCC
GGCGAGGGCGAGGGCGATGCCACCTACGGCAAGCTGACCCTGAAGTTCATCTGCACCACCGGCAAGCTGC
CCGTGCCCTGGCCCACCCTCGTGACCACCTTCGGCTACGGCCTGATGTGCTTCGCCCGCTACCCCGACCA
CATGAAGCAGCACGACTTCTTCAAGTCCGCCATGCCCGAAGGCTACGTCCAGGAGCGCACCATCTTCTTC
AAGGACGACGGCAACTACAAGACCCGCGCCGAGGTGAAGTTCGAGGGCGACACCCTGGTGAACCGCATCG
AGCTGAAGGGCATCGACTTCAAGGAGGACGGCAACATCCTGGGGCACAAGCTGGAGTACAACTACAACAG
CCACAACGTCTATATCATGGCCGACAAGCAGAAGAACGGCATCAAGGTGAACTTCAAGATCCGCCACAAC
ATCGAGGACGGCAGCGTGCAGCTCGCCGACCACTACCAGCAGAACACCCCCATCGGCGACGGCCCCGTGC
TGCTGCCCGACAACCACTACCTGAGCTACCAGTCCAAACTGAGCAAAGACCCCAACGAGAAGCGCGATCA
CATGGTCCTGCTGGAGTTCGTGACCGCCGCCGGGATCACTCTCGGCATGGACGAGCTGTACAAGTGATAG
GAATTCGATATCAAGCTTATCGATAATCAACCTCTGGATTACAAAATTTGTGAAAGATTGACTGGTATTC
TTAACTATGTTGCTCCTTTTACGCTATGTGGATACGCTGCTTTAATGCCTTTGTATCATGCTATTGCTTC
CCGTATGGCTTTCATTTTCTCCTCCTTGTATAAATCCTGGTTGCTGTCTCTTTATGAGGAGTTGTGGCCC
GTTGTCAGGCAACGTGGCGTGGTGTGCACTGTGTTTGCTGACGCAACCCCCACTGGTTGGGGCATTGCCA
CCACCTGTCAGCTCCTTTCCGGGACTTTCGCTTTCCCCCTCCCTATTGCCACGGCGGAACTCATCGCCGC
CTGCCTTGCCCGCTGCTGGACAGGGGCTCGGCTGTTGGGCACTGACAATTCCGTGGTGTTGTCGGGGAAA
TCATCGTCCTTTCCTTGGCTGCTCGCCTATGTTGCCACCTGGATTCTGCGCGGGACGTCCTTCTGCTACG
TCCCTTCGGCCCTCAATCCAGCGGACCTTCCTTCCCGCGGCCTGCTGCCGGCTCTGCGGCCTCTTCCGCG
TCTTCGCCTTCGCCCTCAGACGAGTCGGATCTCCCTTTGGGCCGCCTCCCCGCATCGATACCGAGCGCTG
CTCGAGAGATCTACGGGTGGCATCCCTGTGACCCCTCCCCAGTGCCTCTCCTGGCCCTGGAAGTTGCCAC
TCCAGTGCCCACCAGCCTTGTCCTAATAAAATTAAGTTGCATCATTTTGTCTGACTAGGTGTCCTTCTAT
AATATTATGGGGTGGAGGGGGGTGGTATGGAGCAAGGGGCAAGTTGGGAAGACAACCTGTAGGGCCTGCG
GGGTCTATTGGGAACCAAGCTGGAGTGCAGTGGCACAATCTTGGCTCACTGCAATCTCCGCCTCCTGGGT
TCAAGCGATTCTCCTGCCTCAGCCTCCCGAGTTGTTGGGATTCCAGGCATGCATGACCAGGCTCAGCTAA
TTTTTGTTTTTTTGGTAGAGACGGGGTTTCACCATATTGGCCAGGCTGGTCTCCAACTCCTAATCTCAGG
TGATCTACCCACCTTGGCCTCCCAAATTGCTGGGATTACAGGCGTGAACCACTGCTCCCTTCCCTGTCCT
TCTGATTTTGTAGGTAACCACGTGCGGACCGAGCGGCCGCAGGAACCCCTAGTGATGGAGTTGGCCACTC
CCTCTCTGCGCGCTCGCTCGCTCACTGAGGCCGGGCGACCAAAGGTCGCCCGACGCCCGGGCTTTGCCCG
GGCGGCCTCAGTGAGCGAGCGAGCGCGCAGCTGCCTGCAGGGGCGCCTGATGCGGTATTTTCTCCTTACG
CATCTGTGCGGTATTTCACACCGCATA
[142 nt withheld, positions 5348-5489]
C
[141 nt withheld, positions 5491-5631]
CCTTTGACGTTGGAGTCCACGTTCTTT
[37 nt withheld, positions 5659-5695]
ACCCTATCTCGGGCTATTCTTTTGATTTATAAGGGATTTTGCCGATTTCGGCCTATTGGTTAAAAAATGA
GCTGATTTAACAAAAATTTAACGCGAATTTTAACAAAATATTAACGTTTACAATTTTATGGTGCACTCTC
AGTACAATCTGCTCTGATGCCGCATAGTTAAGCCAGCCCCGACACCCGCCAACACCCGCTGACGCGCCCT
GACGGGCTTGTCTGCTCCCGGCATCCGCTTACAGACAAGCTGTGACCGTCTCCGGGAGCTGCATGTGTCA
GAGGTTTTCACCGTCATCACCGAAACGCGCGAGACGAAAGGGCCTCGTGATACGCCTATTTTTATAGGTT
AATGTCATGATAATAATGGTTTCTTAGACGTCAGGTGGCACTTTTCGGGGAAATGTGCGCGGAACCCCTA
TTTGTTTATTTTTCTAAATACATTCAAATATGTATCCGCTCATGAGACAATAACCCTGATAAATGCTTCA
ATAATATTGAAAAAGGAAGAGTATGAGTATTCAACATTTCCGTGTCGCCCTTATTCCCTTTTTTGCGGCA
TTTTGCCTTCCTGTTTTTGCTCACCCAGAAACGCTGGTGAAAGTAAAAGATGCTGAAGATCAGTTGGGTG
CACGAGTGGGTTACATCGAACTGGATCTCAACAGCGGTAAGATCCTTGAGAGTTTTCGCCCCGAAGAACG
TTTTCCAATGATGAGCACTTTTAAAGTTCTGCTATGTGGCGCGGTATTATCCCGTATTGACGCCGGGCAA
GAGCAACTCGGTCGCCGCATACACTATTCTCAGAATGACTTGGTTGAGTACTCACCAGTCACAGAAAAGC
ATCTTACGGATGGCATGACAGTAAGAGAATTATGCAGTGCTGCCATAACCATGAGTGATAACACTGCGGC
CAACTTACTTCTGACAACGATCGGAGGACCGAAGGAGCTAACCGCTTTTTTGCACAACATGGGGGATCAT
GTAACTCGCCTTGATCGTTGGGAACCGGAGCTGAATGAAGCCATACCAAACGACGAGCGTGACACCACGA
TGCCTGTAGCAATGGCAACAACGTTGCGCAAACTATTAACTGGCGAACTACTTACTCTAGCTTCCCGGCA
ACAATTAATAGACTGGATGGAGGCGGATAAAGTTGCAGGACCACTTCTGCGCTCGGCCCTTCCGGCTGGC
TGGTTTATTGCTGATAAATCTGGAGCCGGTGAGCGTGGGTCTCGCGGTATCATTGCAGCACTGGGGCCAG
ATGGTAAGCCCTCCCGTATCGTAGTTATCTACACGACGGGGAGTCAGGCAACTATGGATGAACGAAATAG
ACAGATCGCTGAGATAGGTGCCTCACTGATTAAGCATTGGTAACTGTCAGACCAAGTTTACTCATATATA
CTTTAGATTGATTTAAAACTTCATTTTTAATTTAAAAGGATCTAGGTGAAGATCCTTTTTGATAATCTCA
TGACCAAAATCCCTTAACGTGAGTTTTCGTTCCACTGAGCGTCAGACCCCGTAGAAAAGATCAAAGGATC
TTCTTGAGATCCTTTTTTTCTGCGCGTAATCTGCTGCTTGCAAACAAAAAAACCACCGCTACCAGCGGTG
GTTTGTTTGCCGGATCAAGAGCTACCAACTCTTTTTCCGAAGGTAACTGGCTTCAGCAGAGCGCAGATAC
CAAATACTGTCCTTCTAGTGTAGCCGTAGTTAGGCCACCACTTCAAGAACTCTGTAGCACCGCCTACATA
CCTCGCTCTGCTAATCCTGTTACCAGTGGCTGCTGCCAGTGGCGATAAGTCGTGTCTTACCGGGTTGGAC
TCAAGACGATAGTTACCGGATAAGGCGCAGCGGTCGGGCTGAACGGGGGGTTCGTGCACACAGCCCAGCT
TGGAGCGAACGACCTACACCGAACTGAGATACCTACAGCGTGAGCTATGAGAAAGCGCCACGCTTCCCGA
AGGGAGAAAGGCGGACAGGTATCCGGTAAGCGGCAGGGTCGGAACAGGAGAGCGCACGAGGGAGCTTCCA
GGGGGAAACGCCTGGTATCTTTATAGTCCTGTCGGGTTTCGCCACCTCTGACTTGAGCGTCGATTTTTGT
GATGCTCGTCAGGGGGGCGGAGCCTATGGAAAAACGCCAGCAACGCGGCCTTTTTACGGTTCCTGGCCTT
TTGCTGGCCTTTTGCTCACATGT
Features (pLannotate 1.2.2; 16 found; start..end, strand, type, name):
      1..141     -  repeat_region  AAV2 ITR: inverted terminal repeat of adeno-associated virus serotype 2 inverted
    876..902     +  CDS            3xHA (fragment): three tandem HA epitope tags
    903..2669    +  CDS            CHRM3: ACM3_HUMAN - Experimental evidence at protein level: Swiss-Prot protein existence level 1. The muscarinic acetylcholine receptor mediates various cellular responses, including inhibition of adenylate cyclase, breakdown of phosphoinositides and modulation of potassium channels through the action of G proteins. Primary transducing effect is Pi turnover. From Homo sapiens (Human).
   2799..3261    +  misc_feature   IRES: internal ribosome entry site (IRES) of the encephalomyocarditis virus (EMCV)
   3268..3984    +  CDS            mCitrine: mCitrine is a basic (constitutively fluorescent) yellow fluorescent protein published in 2001, derived from Aequorea victoria.
   3989..4015    +  misc_feature   MCS (fragment): pBluescript multiple cloning site
   4015..4603    +  misc_feature   WPRE: woodchuck hepatitis virus posttranscriptional regulatory element
   4635..5111    +  polyA_signal   hGH poly(A) signal: human growth hormone polyadenylation signal
   5151..5291    +  repeat_region  AAV2 ITR: inverted terminal repeat of adeno-associated virus serotype 2 inverted
   5296..5347    -  misc_feature   bom (fragment): basis of mobility region from pBR322
   5366..5746    +  rep_origin     M13 ori (sequence partly withheld): M13 bacteriophage origin of replication; arrow indicates direction of (+) strand synthesis
   5822..5871    -  misc_feature   bom (fragment): basis of mobility region from pBR322
   5973..6008    -  CDS            rop (fragment): Rop protein, which maintains plasmids at low copy number; rop
   6103..6207    +  promoter       AmpR promoter: bla
   6208..7068    +  CDS            AmpR: β-lactamase; bla; confers resistance to ampicillin, carbenicillin, and related antibiotics
   7239..7827    +  rep_origin     ori: high-copy-number ColE1/pMB1/pBR322/pUC origin of replication
