[The description below was written by a language model from this plasmid's Addgene catalogue record and pLannotate feature annotations shown in this document.]
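Description:
pAAV-GFAP-HA-hM3D(Gq)-IRES-mCitrine is a 7,888 bp adeno-associated virus transfer plasmid built on a pAAV backbone. It is designed to deliver an excitatory chemogenetic receptor under the control of a GFAP promoter, which is generally used to direct expression to astrocytes. The expression cassette lies between two AAV2 inverted terminal repeats, the cis elements needed for replication and packaging of the recombinant genome into AAV particles. The plasmid itself is maintained in bacteria through a ColE1/pUC-type origin and selected with ampicillin via the β-lactamase gene. An M13 phage origin and small remnants of pBR322 bom and rop sequences are also present. The catalogue lists it as low copy and grown in a recombination-deficient strain, a common way to keep ITRs stable.

The payload is a human CHRM3 (M3 muscarinic acetylcholine receptor) coding sequence carrying the DREADD mutations. The record refers to supplemental documents for these mutations rather than listing them. The receptor has an N-terminal HA epitope tag for immunodetection. The automated annotation did not call the GFAP promoter, but the unannotated stretch between the 5′ ITR and the HA tag is where it would be expected to lie. Downstream of the receptor, an EMCV IRES drives translation of the yellow fluorescent protein mCitrine from the same transcript. Transduced cells are therefore marked without fusing the reporter to the receptor. A WPRE enhances transcript stability and expression, and the human growth hormone polyadenylation signal terminates the message.

As a Gq-coupled DREADD, hM3D(Gq) allows ligand-controlled activation of Gq signalling in the expressing cells. The plasmid was produced as part of a program developing research tools for GPCRs and other druggable protein families.
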