Addgene plasmid #50470: pAAV-GFAP-HA-hM3D(Gq)-IRES-mCitrine
Purpose: Gq-coupled hM3D-IRES-mCitrine under the control of GFAP promoter
Depositing lab: Bryan Roth. Depositing organization: University of North Carolina at Chapel Hill.
Backbone
  Vector backbone: pAAV
  Backbone size w/o insert (bp): 4818
  Total vector size (bp): 7888
  Vector type: AAV
Growth in bacteria
  Bacterial resistance: Ampicillin, 100 μg/mL
  Growth temperature: 37°C
  Growth strain: Stbl3
  Copy number: Low Copy
Gene/Insert
  Gene/Insert name: hM3D(Gq)-IRES-mCitrine
  Species: H. sapiens (human)
  Insert size (bp): 3124
  Mutation: See supplemental documents for DREADD mutations
  Entrez Gene: CHRM3 (a.k.a. EGBRS, HM3, PBS, m3AChR)
  Promoter: GFAP
  Tag / fusion protein: HA (N terminal on insert)
  Cloning method: Restriction Enzyme; 5′ cloning site Sal I (not destroyed); 3′ cloning site EcoR I (not destroyed)
  Sequencing primers: 5′ CCGGGCATCGCCAGTCTAGC; 3′ GCATTAAAGCAGCGTATCCACATAGC
Terms and licenses: Academic/Nonprofit Terms; Industry Terms: Not Available to Industry
Depositor comments: These plasmids were generated as part of the Illuminating the Druggable Genome (IDG) program sponsored by the NIH Common Fund. The goal of this program is to identify, gather, and distribute information and resources for proteins that currently are not well-studied yet belong to commonly drug-targeted protein families: protein kinases, non-olfactory G-protein coupled receptors (GPCRs), and ion channels. The IDG program is designed to develop fundamental research tools for understudied proteins, elucidate their function, and disseminate the IDG-related resources and data to the greater scientific community.
How to cite: pAAV-GFAP-HA-hM3D(Gq)-IRES-mCitrine was a gift from Bryan Roth (Addgene plasmid # 50470 ; http://n2t.net/addgene:50470 ; RRID:Addgene_50470)
