>Addgene plasmid #50470 | pAAV-GFAP-HA-hM3D(Gq)-IRES-mCitrine | addgene partial sequence | sequence record 77777 | GFAPpro-F 5'-ACTCCTTCATAAAGCCCTCG-3'
AGAGGAGACGCATCACCTCCGCTGCTCGCGGGGTCTAGAGTCGACGCCACCATGTACCCATACGATGTTC
CAGATTACGCTACCTTGCACAATAACAGTACAACCTCGCCTTTGTTTCCAAACATCAGCTCCTCCTGGAT
ACACAGCCCCTCCGATGCAGGGCTGCCCCCGGGAACCGTCACTCATTTCGGCAGCTACAATGTTTCTCGA
GCAGCTGGCAATTTCTCCTCTCCAGACGGTACCACCGATGACCCTCTGGGAGGTCATACCGTCTGGCAAG
TGGTCTTCATCGCTTTCTTAACGGGCATCCTGGCCTTGGTGACCATCATCGGCAACATCCTGGTAATTGT
GTCATTTAAGGTCAACAAGCAGCTGAAGACGGTCAACAACTACTTCCTCTTAAGCCTGGCCTGTGCCGAT
CTGATTATCGGGGTCATTTCAATGAATCTGTTTACGACCTACATCATCATGAATCGATGGGCCTTAGGGA
ACTTGGCCTGTGACCTCTGGCTTGCCATTGACTGCGTAGCCAGCAATGCCTCTGTTATGAATCTTCTGGT
CATCAGCTTTGACAGATACTTTTCCATCACGAGGCCGCTCACGTACCGAGCCAAACGAACAACAAAGAGA
GCCGGTGTGATGATCGGTCTGGCTTGGGTCATCTCCTTTGTCCTTTGGGCTCCTGCCATCTTGTTCTGGC
AATACTTTGTTGGAAAGAGAACTGTGCCTCCGGGAGAGTGCTTCATTCAGTTCCTCAGTGAGCCCACCAT
TACTTTTGGCACAGCCATCGCTGGTTTTTATATGCCTGTCACCATTATGACTATTTTATACTGGAGGATC
TATAAGGAAACTGAAAAGCGTACCAAAGAGCTTG
