>Addgene plasmid #50470 | pAAV-GFAP-HA-hM3D(Gq)-IRES-mCitrine | addgene partial sequence | sequence record 78053 | EGFP-C 5'-CATGGTCCTGCTGGAGTTCGTG-3'
TCGGCATGGACGAGCTGTACAAGTGATAGGAATTCGATATCAAGCTTATCGATAATCAACCTCTGGATTA
CAAAATTTGTGAAAGATTGACTGGTATTCTTAACTATGTTGCTCCTTTTACGCTATGTGGATACGCTGCT
TTAATGCCTTTGTATCATGCTATTGCTTCCCGTATGGCTTTCATTTTCTCCTCCTTGTATAAATCCTGGT
TGCTGTCTCTTTATGAGGAGTTGTGGCCCGTTGTCAGGCAACGTGGCGTGGTGTGCACTGTGTTTGCTGA
CGCAACCCCCACTGGTTGGGGCATTGCCACCACCTGTCAGCTCCTTTCCGGGACTTTCGCTTTCCCCCTC
CCTATTGCCACGGCGGAACTCATCGCCGCCTGCCTTGCCCGCTGCTGGACAGGGGCTCGGCTGTTGGGCA
CTGACAATTCCGTGGTGTTGTCGGGGAAATCATCGTCCTTTCCTTGGCTGCTCGCCTATGTTGCCACCTG
GATTCTGCGCGGGACGTCCTTCTGCTACGTCCCTTCGGCCCTCAATCCAGCGGACCTTCCTTCCCGCGGC
CTGCTGCCGGCTCTGCGGCCTCTTCCGCGTCTTCGCCTTCGCCCTCAGACGAGTCGGATCTCCCTTTGGG
CCGCCTCCCCGCATCGATACCGAGCGCTGCTCGAGAGATCTACGGGTGGCATCCCTGTGACCCCTCCCCA
GTGCCTCTCCTGGCCCTGGAAGTTGCCACTCCAGTGCCCACCAGCCTTGTCCTAATAAAATTAAGTTGCA
TCATTTTGTCTGACTAGGTGTCCTTCTATAATATTATGGGGTGGAGGGG
